Addgene plasmid #138062: MYMH 395
Purpose: Encodes Anderson promoter variant using mRFP as a reporter gene
Depositing lab: Meng How Tan. Depositing organization: Nanyang Technological University. Publication: An Expanded Synthetic Biology Toolkit for Gene Expression Control in Acetobacteraceae. Teh MY, Ooi KH, Danny Teo SX, Bin Mansoor ME, Shaun Lim WZ, Tan MH. ACS Synth Biol. 2019 Apr 19;8(4):708-723. doi: 10.1021/acssynbio.8b00168. Epub 2019 Mar 22. PubMed 30865830.
Backbone
  Vector backbone: pSEVA-331Bb
  Vector type: Bacterial Expression
Growth in bacteria
  Bacterial resistance: Chloramphenicol, 25 μg/mL
  Growth temperature: 37°C
  Growth strain: DH5alpha
  Copy number: High Copy
Gene/Insert
  Gene/Insert name: J23109- pSEVA-331Bb- RFP
  Species: Synthetic
  Cloning method: Restriction Enzyme; 5′ cloning site Unknown (unknown if destroyed)
Terms and licenses: Academic/Nonprofit Terms; Industry Terms: Not Available to Industry
Depositor comments: Low expression
How to cite: MYMH 395 was a gift from Meng How Tan (Addgene plasmid # 138062 ; http://n2t.net/addgene:138062 ; RRID:Addgene_138062)
