[The description below was written by a language model from this plasmid's Addgene catalogue record and pLannotate feature annotations shown in this document.]
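Description:
MYMH 395 is a bacterial expression plasmid of about 3.8 kb built on pSEVA-331Bb, a BioBrick-compatible version of a modular SEVA broad-host-range vector. It replicates from the pBBR1 oriV together with its cognate pBBR1 Rep protein, a system originating from Bordetella bronchiseptica that functions in many Gram-negative species as well as in E. coli. An incP oriT allows the plasmid to be mobilised by conjugation when transfer functions are supplied in trans. Selection is by chloramphenicol, conferred by the cat gene under its own promoter. The record lists the plasmid as high copy in DH5alpha.

The payload is a simple constitutive reporter unit: the synthetic Anderson-collection promoter J23109 drives the monomeric red fluorescent protein mRFP1. The automated annotation labels the short promoter region as a fragment of J23119, the consensus parent of the Anderson series. This is expected, because the family members differ from it at only a few positions; the catalogue entry identifies the variant as J23109. Downstream of mRFP1 lie the rrnB T1 and T7Te terminators, a BioBrick suffix and the lambda t0 terminator, and a further rrnB T1 terminator sits upstream of the cassette, insulating the reporter from read-through transcription from the backbone. The feature table does not annotate a ribosome binding site.

The plasmid belongs to a set of promoter-characterisation constructs from a synthetic biology toolkit for controlling gene expression in Acetobacteraceae, in which red fluorescence serves as the readout of promoter strength. The depositor notes low expression for this variant, placing it at the weak end of the series.
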