Features (pLannotate 1.2.2; 12 found; start..end, strand, type, name):
     14..33      +  promoter       J23119(SpeI) promoter (fragment): bacterial promoter (Registry of Standard Biological Parts BBa J23119) modified to end with an SpeI site
     71..745     +  CDS            mRFP1: mRFP1 is a basic (constitutively fluorescent) red fluorescent protein published in 2002, derived from Discosoma sp.. It is reported to be a somewhat slowly-maturing monomer with low acid sensitivity.
    793..864     +  terminator     rrnB T1 terminator: transcription terminator T1 from the E. coli rrnB gene
    880..907     +  terminator     T7Te terminator: phage T7 early transcription terminator
    914..934     +  misc_feature   BioBrick suffix: universal suffix for all parts
    939..1033    +  terminator     lambda t0 terminator: transcription terminator from phage lambda
   1081..1183    +  promoter       cat promoter: promoter of the E. coli cat gene encoding chloramphenicol acetyltransferase
   1184..1840    +  CDS            cat: CAT_ECOLX - Experimental evidence at protein level: Swiss-Prot protein existence level 1. This enzyme is an effector of chloramphenicol resistance in bacteria. From Escherichia coli. This protein is used as a marker in many commonly used cloning vectors, such as pACYC184.
   1992..2100    +  oriT           oriT: incP origin of transfer
   2111..2773    -  CDS            pBBR1 Rep: replication protein for the broad-host-range plasmid pBBR1 from Bordetella bronchiseptica
   2774..3545    -  rep_origin     pBBR1 oriV: replication origin of the broad-host-range plasmid pBBR1 from Bordetella bronchiseptica; requires the pBBR1 Rep protein for replication
   3660..3746    -  terminator     rrnB T1 terminator: Escherichia coli rrnB; transcription terminator T1 from the E. coli rrnB gene
>Addgene plasmid #138062 | MYMH 395 | addgene full sequence | sequence record 274921 | Addgene NGS Result
AGGAGAATTCTTTACAGCTAGCTCAGTCCTAGGGACTGTGCTAGCACTAGTGAAAGAGGAGAAATACTAG
ATGGCTTCCTCCGAAGACGTTATCAAAGAGTTCATGCGTTTCAAAGTTCGTATGGAAGGTTCCGTTAACG
GTCACGAGTTCGAAATCGAAGGTGAAGGTGAAGGTCGTCCGTACGAAGGTACCCAGACCGCTAAACTGAA
AGTTACCAAAGGTGGTCCGCTGCCGTTCGCTTGGGACATCCTGTCCCCGCAGTTCCAGTACGGTTCCAAA
GCTTACGTTAAACACCCGGCTGACATCCCGGACTACCTGAAACTGTCCTTCCCGGAAGGTTTCAAATGGG
AACGTGTTATGAACTTCGAAGACGGTGGTGTTGTTACCGTTACCCAGGACTCCTCCCTGCAAGACGGTGA
GTTCATCTACAAAGTTAAACTGCGTGGTACCAACTTCCCGTCCGACGGTCCGGTTATGCAGAAAAAAACC
ATGGGTTGGGAAGCTTCCACCGAACGTATGTACCCGGAAGACGGTGCTCTGAAAGGTGAAATCAAAATGC
GTCTGAAACTGAAAGACGGTGGTCACTACGACGCTGAAGTTAAAACCACCTACATGGCTAAAAAACCGGT
TCAGCTGCCGGGTGCTTACAAAACCGACATCAAACTGGACATCACCTCCCACAACGAAGACTACACCATC
GTTGAACAGTACGAACGTGCTGAAGGTCGTCACTCCACCGGTGCTTAATAACGCTGATAGTGCTAGTGTA
GATCGCTACTAGAGCCAGGCATCAAATAAAACGAAAGGCTCAGTCGAAAGACTGGGCCTTTCGTTTTATC
TGTTGTTTGTCGGTGAACGCTCTCTACTAGAGTCACACTGGCTCACCTTCGGGTGGGCCTTTCTGCGTTT
ATATACTAGAAGCGGCCGCTGCAGCTTGGACTCCTGTTGATAGATCCAGTAATGACCTCAGAACTCCATC
TGGATTTGTTCAGAACGCTCGGTTGCCGCCGGGCGTTTTTTATTGGTGAGAATCCAGGGGTCCCCAATAA
TTACGATTTAAATTGGCGAAAATGAGACGTTGATCGGCACGTAAGAGGTTCCAACTTTCACCATAATGAA
ATAAGATCACTACCGGGCGTATTTTTTGAGTTATCGAGATTTTCAGGAGCTAAGGAAGCTAAAATGGAGA
AAAAAATCACTGGATATACCACCGTTGATATATCCCAATGGCATCGTAAAGAACATTTTGAGGCATTTCA
GTCAGTTGCTCAATGTACCTATAACCAGACCGTTCAGCTGGATATTACGGCCTTTTTAAAGACCGTAAAG
AAAAATAAGCACAAGTTTTATCCGGCCTTTATTCACATTCTTGCCCGCCTGATGAATGCTCATCCGGAAT
TTCGTATGGCAATGAAAGACGGTGAGCTGGTGATATGGGATAGTGTTCACCCTTGTTACACCGTTTTCCA
TGAGCAAACTGAAACGTTTTCATCGCTCTGGAGTGAATACCACGACGATTTCCGGCAGTTTCTACACATA
TATTCGCAAGATGTGGCGTGTTACGGTGAAAACCTGGCCTATTTCCCTAAAGGGTTTATTGAGAATATGT
TTTTCGTCTCAGCCAATCCCTGGGTGAGTTTCACCAGTTTTGATTTAAACGTGGCCAATATGGACAACTT
CTTCGCCCCCGTTTTCACCATGGGCAAATATTATACGCAAGGCGACAAGGTGCTGATGCCGCTGGCGATT
CAGGTTCATCATGCCGTTTGTGATGGCTTCCATGTCGGCAGAATGCTTAATGAATTACAACAGTACTGCG
ATGAGTGGCAGGGCGGGGCGTAATTTGACTTTTGTCCTTTTCCGCTGCATAACCCTGCTTCGGGGTCATT
ATAGCGATTTTTTCGGTATATCCATCCTTTTTCGCACGATATACAGGATTTTGCCAAAGGGTTCGTGTAG
ACTTTCCTTGGTGTATCCAACGGCGTCAGCCGGGCAGGATAGGTGAAGTAGGCCCACCCGCGAGCGGGTG
TTCCTTCTTCACTGTCCCTTATTCGCACCTGGCGGTGCTCAACGGGAATCCTGCTCTGCGAGGCTGGCCG
TAGGCCGGCCCTACCGGCGCGGCAGCGTTACCCGTGTCGGCGGCTCCAACGGCTCGCCATCGTCCAGAAA
ACACGGCTCATCGGGCATCGGCAGGCGCTGCTGCCCGCGCCGTTCCCATTCCTCCGTTTCGGTCAAGGCT
GGCAGGTCTGGTTCCATGCCCGGAATGCCGGGCTGGCTGGGCGGCTCCTCGCCGGGGCCGGTCGGTAGTT
GCTGCTCGCCCGGATACAGGGTCGGGATGCGGCGCAGGTCGCCATGCCCCAACAGCGATTCGTCCTGGTC
GTCGTGATCAACCACCACGGCGGCACTGAACACCGACAGGCGCAACTGGTCGCGGGGCTGGCCCCACGCC
ACGCGGTCATTGACCACGTAGGCCGACACGGTGCCGGGGCCGTTGAGCTTCACGACGGAGATCCAGCGCT
CGGCCACCAAGTCCTTGACTGCGTATTGGACCGTCCGCAAAGAACGTCCGATGAGCTTGGAAAGTGTCTT
CTGGCTGACCACCACGGCGTTCTGGTGGCCCATCTGCGCCACGAGGTGATGCAGCAGCATTGCCGCCGTG
GGTTTCCTCGCAATAAGCCCGGCCCACGCCTCATGCGCTTTGCGTTCCGTTTGCACCCAGTGACCGGGCT
TGTTCTTGGCTTGAATGCCGATTTCTCTGGACTGCGTGGCCATGCTTATCTCCATGCGGTAGGGGTGCCG
CACGGTTGCGGCACCATGCGCAATCAGCTGCAACTTTTCGGCAGCGCGACAACAATTATGCGTTGCGTAA
AAGTGGCAGTCAATTACAGATTTTCTTTAACCTACGCAATGAGCTATTGCGGGGGGTGCCGCAATGAGCT
GTTGCGTACCCCCCTTTTTTAAGTTGTTGATTTTTAAGTCTTTCGCATTTCGCCCTATATCTAGTTCTTT
GGTGCCCAAAGAAGGGCACCCCTGCGGGGTTCCCCCACGCCTTCGGCGCGGCTCCCCCTCCGGCAAAAAG
TGGCCCCTCCGGGGCTTGTTGATCGACTGCGCGGCCTTCGGCCTTGCCCAAGGTGGCGCTGCCCCCTTGG
AACCCCCGCACTCGCCGCCGTGAGGCTCGGGGGGCAGGCGGGCGGGCTTCGCCCTTCGACTGCCCCCACT
CGCATAGGCTTGGGTCGTTCCAGGCGCGTCAAGGCCAAGCCGCTGCGCGGTCGCTGCGCGAGCCTTGACC
CGCCTTCCACTTGGTGTCCAACCGGCAAGCGAAGCGCGCAGGCCGCAGGCCGGAGGCTTTTCCCCAGAGA
AAATTAAAAAAATTGATGGGGCAAGGCCGCAGGCCGCGCAGTTGGAGCCGGTGGGTATGTGGTCGAAGGC
TGGGTAGCCGGTGGGCAATCCCTGTGGTCAAGCTCGTGGGCAGGCGCAGCCTGTCCATCAGCTTGTCCAG
CAGGGTTGTCCACGGGCCGAGCGAAGCGAGCCAGCCGGTGGCCGCTCGCGGCCATCGTCCACATATCCAC
GGGCTGGCAAGGGAGCGCAGCGACCGCGCAGGGCGAAGCCCGGAGAGCAAGCCCGTAGGGGGGGCGCGCC
CAGCTGTCTAGGGCGGCGGATTTGTCCTACTCAGGAGAGCGTTCACCGACAAACAACAGATAAAACGAAA
GGCCCAGTCTTTCGACTGAGCCTTTCGTTTTATTTGATGCCTTTAATTAAAGCGGATAACAATTTCACAC
